>Addgene plasmid #46584 | AB.pCCL.sin.cPPT.U6.miR-128-Decoy.hPGK.GFP.WPRE | depositor partial sequence | sequence record 65871 | miR-128 Decoy
CATCAACAAAGAGACCGCATCACTGTGACAAGTATTCTGGTCACAGAATACAACAAAGAGACCGCATCAC
TGTGACAAG
