>Addgene plasmid #46584 | AB.pCCL.sin.cPPT.U6.miR-128-Decoy.hPGK.GFP.WPRE | depositor partial sequence | sequence record 65872 | empty backbone
AATGCTTCAATAATATTGAAAAAGGAAGAGTATGAGTATTCAACATTTCCGTGTCGCCCTTATTCCCTTT
TTTGCGGCATTTTGCCTTCCTGTTTTTGCTCACCCAGAAACGCTGGTGAAAGTAAAAGATGCTGAAGATC
AGTTGGGTGCACGAGTGGGTTACATCGAACTGGATCTCAACAGCGGTAAGATCCTTGAGAGTTTTCGCCC
CGAAGAACGTTTTCCAATGATGAGCACTTTTAAAGTTCTGCTATGTGGCGCGGTATTATCCCGTATTGAC
GCCGGGCAAGAGCAACTCGGTCGCCGCATACACTATTCTCAGAATGACTTGGTTGAGTACTCACCAGTCA
CAGAAAAGCATCTTACGGATGGCATGACAGTAAGAGAATTATGCAGTGCTGCCATAACCATGAGTGATAA
CACTGCGGCCAACTTACTTCTGACAACGATCGGAGGACCGAAGGAGCTAACCGCTTTTTTGCACAACATG
GGGGATCATGTAACTCGCCTTGATCGTTGGGAACCGGAGCTGAATGAAGCCATACCAAACGACGAGCGTG
ACACCACGATGCCTGTAGCAATGGCAACAACGTTGCGCAAACTATTAACTGGCGAACTACTTACTCTAGC
TTCCCGGCAACAATTAATAGACTGGATGGAGGCGGATAAAGTTGCAGGACCACTTCTGCGCTCGGCCCTT
CCGGCTGGCTGGTTTATTGCTGATAAATCTGGAGCCGGTGAGCGTGGGTCTCGCGGTATCATTGCAGCAC
TGGGGCCAGATGGTAAGCCCTCCCGTATCGTAGTTATCTACACGACGGGGAGTCAGGCAACTATGGATGA
ACGAAATAGACAGATCGCTGAGATAGGTGCCTCACTGATTAAGCATTGGTAACTGTCAGACCAAGTTTAC
TCATATATACTTTAGATTGATTTAAAACTTCATTTTTAATTTAAAAGGATCTAGGTGAAGATCCTTTTTG
ATAATCTCATGACCAAAATCCCTTAACGTGAGTTTTCGTTCCACTGAGCGTCAGACCCCGTAGAAAAGAT
CAAAGGATCTTCTTGAGATCCTTTTTTTCTGCGCGTAATCTGCTGCTTGCAAACAAAAAAACCACCGCTA
CCAGCGGTGGTTTGTTTGCCGGATCAAGAGCTACCAACTCTTTTTCCGAAGGTAACTGGCTTCAGCAGAG
CGCAGATACCAAATACTGTCCTTCTAGTGTAGCCGTAGTTAGGCCACCACTTCAAGAACTCTGTAGCACC
GCCTACATACCTCGCTCTGCTAATCCTGTTACCAGTGGCTGCTGCCAGTGGCGATAAGTCGTGTCTTACC
GGGTTGGACTCAAGACGATAGTTACCGGATAAGGCGCAGCGGTCGGGCTGAACGGGGGGTTCGTGCACAC
AGCCCAGCTTGGAGCGAACGACCTACACCGAACTGAGATACCTACAGCGTGAGCTATGAGAAAGCGCCAC
GCTTCCCGAAGGGAGAAAGGCGGACAGGTATCCGGTAAGCGGCAGGGTCGGAACAGGAGAGCGCACGAGG
GAGCTTCCAGGGGGAAACGCCTGGTATCTTTATAGTCCTGTCGGGTTTCGCCACCTCTGACTTGAGCGTC
GATTTTTGTGATGCTCGTCAGGGGGGCGGAGCCTATGGAAAAACGCCAGCAACGCGGCCTTTTTACGGTT
CCTGGCCTTTTGCTGGCCTTTTGCTCACATGTTCTTTCCTGCGTTATCCCCTGATTCTGTGGATAACCGT
ATTACCGCCTTTGAGTGAGCTGATACCGCTCGCCGCAGCCGAACGACCGAGCGCAGCGAGTCAGTGAGCG
AGGAAGCGGAAGAGCGCCCAATACGCAAACCGCCTCTCCCCGCGCGTTGGCCGATTCATTAATGCAGCTG
GCACGACAGGTTTCCCGACTGGAAAGCGGGCAGTGAGCGCAACGCAATTAATGTGAGTTAGCTCACTCAT
TAGGCACCCCAGGCTTTACACTTTATGCTTCCGGCTCGTATGTTGTGTGGAATTGTGAGCGGATAACAAT
TTCACACAGGAAACAGCTATGACCATGATTACGCCAAGCGCGCAATTAACCCTCACTAAAGGGAACAAAA
GCTGGAGCTGCAAGCTTGGCCATTGCATACGTTGTATCCATATCATAATATGTACATTTATATTGGCTCA
TGTCCAACATTACCGCCATGTTGACATTGATTATTGACTAGTTATTAATAGTAATCAATTACGGGGTCAT
TAGTTCATAGCCCATATATGGAGTTCCGCGTTACATAACTTACGGTAAATGGCCCGCCTGGCTGACCGCC
CAACGACCCCCGCCCATTGACGTCAATAATGACGTATGTTCCCATAGTAACGCCAATAGGGACTTTCCAT
TGACGTCAATGGGTGGAGTATTTACGGTAAACTGCCCACTTGGCAGTACATCAAGTGTATCATATGCCAA
GTACGCCCCCTATTGACGTCAATGACGGTAAATGGCCCGCCTGGCATTATGCCCAGTACATGACCTTATG
GGACTTTCCTACTTGGCAGTACATCTACGTATTAGTCATCGCTATTACCATGGTGATGCGGTTTTGGCAG
TACATCAATGGGCGTGGATAGCGGTTTGACTCACGGGGATTTCCAAGTCTCCACCCCATTGACGTCAATG
GGAGTTTGTTTTGGCACCAAAATCAACGGGACTTTCCAAAATGTCGTAACAACTCCGCCCCATTGACGCA
AATGGGCGGTAGGCGTGTACGGTGGGAGGTCTATATAAGCAGAGCTCGTTTAGTGAACCGGGGTCTCTCT
GGTTAGACCAGATCTGAGCCTGGGAGCTCTCTGGCTAACTAGGGAACCCACTGCTTAAGCCTCAATAAAG
CTTGCCTTGAGTGCTTCAAGTAGTGTGTGCCCGTCTGTTGTGTGACTCTGGTAACTAGAGATCCCTCAGA
CCCTTTTAGTCAGTGTGGAAAATCTCTAGCAGTGGCGCCCGAACAGGGACCTGAAAGCGAAAGGGAAACC
AGAGCTCTCTCGACGCAGGACTCGGCTTGCTGAAGCGCGCACGGCAAGAGGCGAGGGGCGGCGACTGGTG
AGTACGCCAAAAATTTTGACTAGCGGAGGCTAGAAGGAGAGAGATGGGTGCGAGAGCGTCAGTATTAAGC
GGGGGAGAATTAGATCGCGATGGGAAAAAATTCGGTTAAGGCCAGGGGGAAAGAAAAAATATAAATTAAA
ACATATAGTATGGGCAAGCAGGGAGCTAGAACGATTCGCAGTTAATCCTGGCCTGTTAGAAACATCAGAA
GGCTGTAGACAAATACTGGGACAGCTACAACCATCCCTTCAGACAGGATCAGAAGAACTTAGATCATTAT
ATAATACAGTAGCAACCCTCTATTGTGTGCATCAAAGGATAGAGATAAAAGACACCAAGGAAGCTTTAGA
CAAGATAGAGGAAGAGCAAAACAAAAGTAAGACCACCGCACAGCAAGCGGCCGCTGATCTTCAGACCTGG
AGGAGGAGATATGAGGGACAATTGGAGAAGTGAATTATATAAATATAAAGTAGTAAAAATTGAACCATTA
GGAGTAGCACCCACCAAGGCAAAGAGAAGAGTGGTGCAGAGAGAAAAAAGAGCAGTGGGAATAGGAGCTT
TGTTCCTTGGGTTCTTGGGAGCAGCAGGAAGCACTATGGGCGCAGCCTCAATGACGCTGACGGTACAGGC
CAGACAATTATTGTCTGGTATAGTGCAGCAGCAGAACAATTTGCTGAGGGCTATTGAGGCGCAACAGCAT
CTGTTGCAACTCACAGTCTGGGGCATCAAGCAGCTCCAGGCAAGAATCCTGGCTGTGGAAAGATACCTAA
AGGATCAACAGCTCCTGGGGATTTGGGGTTGCTCTGGAAAACTCATTTGCACCACTGCTGTGCCTTGGAA
TGCTAGTTGGAGTAATAAATCTCTGGAACAGATTTGGAATCACACGACCTGGATGGAGTGGGACAGAGAA
ATTAACAATTACACAAGCTTAATACACTCCTTAATTGAAGAATCGCAAAACCAGCAAGAAAAGAATGAAC
AAGAATTATTGGAATTAGATAAATGGGCAAGTTTGTGGAATTGGTTTAACATAACAAATTGGCTGTGGTA
TATAAAATTATTCATAATGATAGTAGGAGGCTTGGTAGGTTTAAGAATAGTTTTTGCTGTACTTTCTATA
GTGAATAGAGTTAGGCAGGGATATTCACCATTATCGTTTCAGACCCACCTCCCAACCCCGAGGGGACCCG
ACAGGCCCGAAGGAATAGAAGAAGAAGGTGGAGAGAGAGACAGAGACAGATCCATTCGATTAGTGAACGG
ATCTCGACGGTATCGGTTAACTTTTAAAAGAAAAGGGGGGATTGGGGGGTACAGTGCAGGGGAAAGAATA
GTAGACATAATAGCAACAGACATACAAACTAAAGAATTACAAAAACAAATTACAAAAATTCAAAATTTTA
TCGATCACGAGACTAGCCTCGAGAAGCTTGATATCGAATTCAAAAAAGACGGCGCTAGGATCATCGAGAC
GGTACCGTCTCCGATGATCCTAGCGCCGTCAAACAAGGCTTTTCTCCAAGGGATATTTATAGTCTCAAAA
CACACAATTACTTTACAGTTAGGGTGAGTTTCCTTTTGTGCTGTTTTTTAAAATAATAATTTAGTATTTG
TATCTCTTATAGAAATCCAAGCCTATCATGTAAAATGTAGCTAGTATTAAAAAGAACAGATTATCTGTCT
TTTATCGCACATTAAGCCTCTATAGTTACTAGGAAATATTATATGCAAATTAACCGGGGCAGGGGAGTAG
CCGAGCTTCTCCCACAAGTCTGTGCGAGGGGGCCGGCGCGGGCCTAGAGATGGCGGCGTCGGATGGATCC
ACTAGTTCTAGAGCGGCCATCGAATTCCCACGGGGTTGGGGTTGCGCCTTTTCCAAGGCAGCCCTGGGTT
TGCGCAGGGACGCGGCTGCTCTGGGCGTGGTTCCGGGAAACGCAGCGGCGCCGACCCTGGGTCTCGCACA
TTCTTCACGTCCGTTCGCAGCGTCACCCGGATCTTCGCCGCTACCCTTGTGGGCCCCCCGGCGACGCTTC
CTGCTCCGCCCCTAAGTCGGGAAGGTTCCTTGCGGTTCGCGGCGTGCCGGACGTGACAAACGGAAGCCGC
ACGACTCACTAGTACCCTCGCAGACGGACAGCGCCAGGGAGCAATGGCAGCGCGCCGACCGCGATGGGCT
GTGGCCAATAGCGGCTGCTCAGCGGGGCGCGCCGAGAGCAGCGGCCGGGAAGGGGCGGTGCGGGAGGCGG
GGTGTGGGGCGGTAGTGTGGGCCCTGTTCCTGCCCGCGCGGTGTTCCGCATTCTGCAAGCCTCCGGAGCG
CACGTCGGCAGTCGGCTCCCTCGTTGACCGAATCACCGACCTCTCTCCCCAGGGGGATCCACCGGTCGCC
ACCATGGTGAGCAAGGGCGAGGAGCTGTTCACCGGGGTGGTGCCCATCCTGGTCGAGCTGGACGGCGACG
TAAACGGCCACAAGTTCAGCGTGTCCGGCGAGGGCGAGGGCGATGCCACCTACGGCAAGCTGACCCTGAA
GTTCATCTGCACCACCGGCAAGCTGCCCGTGCCCTGGCCCACCCTCGTGACCACCCTGACCTACGGCGTG
CAGTGCTTCAGCCGCTACCCCGACCACATGAAGCAGCACGACTTCTTCAAGTCCGCCATGCCCGAAGGCT
ACGTCCAGGAGCGCACCATCTTCTTCAAGGACGACGGCAACTACAAGACCCGCGCCGAGGTGAAGTTCGA
GGGCGACACCCTGGTGAACCGCATCGAGCTGAAGGGCATCGACTTCAAGGAGGACGGCAACATCCTGGGG
CACAAGCTGGAGTACAACTACAACAGCCACAACGTCTATATCATGGCCGACAAGCAGAAGAACGGCATCA
AGGTGAACTTCAAGATCCGCCACAACATCGAGGACGGCAGCGTGCAGCTCGCCGACCACTACCAGCAGAA
CACCCCCATCGGCGACGGCCCCGTGCTGCTGCCCGACAACCACTACCTGAGCACCCAGTCCGCCCTGAGC
AAAGACCCCAACGAGAAGCGCGATCACATGGTCCTGCTGGAGTTCGTGACCGCCGCCGGGATCACTCTCG
GCATGGACGAGCTGTACAAGTAAAGCGGCCGCGTCGACAATCAACCTCTGGATTACAAAATTTGTGAAAG
ATTGACTGGTATTCTTAACTATGTTGCTCCTTTTACGCTATGTGGATACGCTGCTTTAATGCCTTTGTAT
CATGCTATTGCTTCCCGTATGGCTTTCATTTTCTCCTCCTTGTATAAATCCTGGTTGCTGTCTCTTTATG
AGGAGTTGTGGCCCGTTGTCAGGCAACGTGGCGTGGTGTGCACTGTGTTTGCTGACGCAACCCCCACTGG
TTGGGGCATTGCCACCACCTGTCAGCTCCTTTCCGGGACTTTCGCTTTCCCCCTCCCTATTGCCACGGCG
GAACTCATCGCCGCCTGCCTTGCCCGCTGCTGGACAGGGGCTCGGCTGTTGGGCACTGACAATTCCGTGG
TGTTGTCGGGGAAGCTGACGTCCTTTCCATGGCTGCTCGCCTGTGTTGCCACCTGGATTCTGCGCGGGAC
GTCCTTCTGCTACGTCCCTTCGGCCCTCAATCCAGCGGACCTTCCTTCCCGCGGCCTGCTGCCGGCTCTG
CGGCCTCTTCCGCGTCTTCGCCTTCGCCCTCAGACGAGTCGGATCTCCCTTTGGGCCGCCTCCCCGCCTG
GAATTCGAGCTCGGTACCTTTAAGACCAATGACTTACAAGGCAGCTGTAGATCTTAGCCACTTTTTAAAA
GAAAAGGGGGGACTGGAAGGGCTAATTCACTCCCAACGAAGACAAGATCTGCTTTTTGCTTGTACTGGGT
CTCTCTGGTTAGACCAGATCTGAGCCTGGGAGCTCTCTGGCTAACTAGGGAACCCACTGCTTAAGCCTCA
ATAAAGCTTGCCTTGAGTGCTTCAAGTAGTGTGTGCCCGTCTGTTGTGTGACTCTGGTAACTAGAGATCC
CTCAGACCCTTTTAGTCAGTGTGGAAAATCTCTAGCAGTAGTAGTTCATGTCATCTTATTATTCAGTATT
TATAACTTGCAAAGAAATGAATATCAGAGAGTGAGAGGAACTTGTTTATTGCAGCTTATAATGGTTACAA
ATAAAGCAATAGCATCACAAATTTCACAAATAAAGCATTTTTTTCACTGCATTCTAGTTGTGGTTTGTCC
AAACTCATCAATGTATCTTATCATGTCTGGCTCTAGCTATCCCGCCCCTAACTCCGCCCAGTTCCGCCCA
TTCTCCGCCCCATGGCTGACTAATTTTTTTTATTTATGCAGAGGCCGAGGCCGCCTCGGCCTCTGAGCTA
TTCCAGAAGTAGTGAGGAGGCTTTTTTGGAGGCCTAGGCTTTTGCGTCGAGACGTACCCAATTCGCCCTA
TAGTGAGTCGTATTACGCGCGCTCACTGGCCGTCGTTTTACAACGTCGTGACTGGGAAAACCCTGGCGTT
ACCCAACTTAATCGCCTTGCAGCACATCCCCCTTTCGCCAGCTGGCGTAATAGCGAAGAGGCCCGCACCG
ATCGCCCTTCCCAACAGTTGCGCAGCCTGAATGGCGAATGGCGCG
[124 nt withheld, positions 7676-7799]
C
[91 nt withheld, positions 7801-7891]
A
[49 nt withheld, positions 7893-7941]
CCTTTGACGTTGGAGTCCACGTTCTTT
[37 nt withheld, positions 7969-8005]
ACCCTATCTCGGTCTATTCTTTTGATTTATAAGGGATTTTGCCGATTTCGGCCTATTGGTTAAAAAATGA
GCTGATTTAACAAAAATTTAACGCGAATTTTAACAAAATATTAACGTTTACAATTTCC
