>Addgene plasmid #46584 | AB.pCCL.sin.cPPT.U6.miR-128-Decoy.hPGK.GFP.WPRE | addgene partial sequence | sequence record 66954 | pBluescript-SK 5'-tctagaactagtggatc-3'
CCGCGCCGGCCCCCTCGCACAGACTTGTGGGAGAAGCTCGGCTACTCCCCTGCCCCGGTTAATTTGCATA
TAATATTTCCTAGTAACTATAGAGGCTTAATGTGCGATAAAAGACAGATAATCTGTTCTTTTTAATACTA
GCTACATTTTACATGATAGGCTTGGATTTCTATAAGAGATACAAATACTAAATTATTATTTTAAAAAACA
GCACAAAAGGAAACTCACCCTAACTGTAAAGTAATTGTGTGTTTTGAGACTATAAATATCCCTTGGAGAA
AAGCCTTGTTTGACGGCGCTAGGATCATCAACAAAGAGACCGCATCACTGTGACAAGTATTCTGGTCACA
GAATACAACAAAGAGACCGCATCACTGTGACAAGATGATCCTAGCGCCGTCTTTTTTGAATTCGATATCA
AGCTTCTCGAGGCTAGTCTCGTGATCGATAAAATTTTGAATTTTTGTAATTTGTTTTTGTAA
