[The description below was written by a language model from this plasmid's Addgene catalogue record.]
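Description:
AB.pCCL.sin.cPPT.U6.miR-128-Decoy.hPGK.GFP.WPRE is a lentiviral transfer plasmid built on the pCCL self-inactivating (SIN) backbone and designed to deliver a microRNA decoy against miR-128 into mammalian cells. It is maintained in bacteria as a high-copy, ampicillin-resistant plasmid. The recorded host is a recombination-deficient strain of the kind commonly chosen to keep lentiviral repeat sequences stable. The backbone without insert is about 8.2 kb. As the name indicates, it carries a central polypurine tract (cPPT), which generally improves nuclear import and transduction efficiency, and a WPRE, a post-transcriptional element that boosts expression of the upstream transgene. The SIN design means the integrated provirus lacks active LTR promoter function, so expression depends on the internal promoters.

The payload consists of two independent expression units. A human U6 RNA polymerase III promoter drives a short, 79 bp miR-128 decoy insert, cloned through BsmBI sites that were destroyed in the process. Such a transcript presents target sites for miR-128 and so sequesters the microRNA and reduces its activity on endogenous targets. The record lists both human and mouse as relevant species for this insert. Downstream, the human PGK promoter drives eGFP, which is the only marker for mammalian cells and lets transduced cells be identified or sorted by fluorescence rather than selected with a drug. The construct comes from a collection of microRNA sensor and decoy vectors made for high-throughput assessment of microRNA activity and function, and it is suited to stable loss-of-function studies of miR-128. No feature table was provided, so the exact arrangement of elements is inferred from the plasmid name and catalogue fields.
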