Addgene plasmid #46584: AB.pCCL.sin.cPPT.U6.miR-128-Decoy.hPGK.GFP.WPRE
Depositing lab: Brian Brown. Depositing organization: Icahn School of Medicine at Mount Sinai. Publication: High-throughput assessment of microRNA activity and function using microRNA sensor and decoy libraries. Mullokandov G, Baccarini A, Ruzo A, Jayaprakash AD, Tung N, Israelow B, Evans MJ, Sachidanandam R, Brown BD. Nat Methods. 2012 Jul 1;9(8):840-6. doi: 10.1038/nmeth.2078. PubMed 22751203.
Backbone
  Vector backbone: AB.pCCLsin.PPT.U6.hPGK.GFP.wpre
  Backbone size w/o insert (bp): 8233
  Vector type: Lentiviral
  Selectable markers: eGFP
Growth in bacteria
  Bacterial resistance: Ampicillin, 100 μg/mL
  Growth temperature: 37°C
  Growth strain: Stbl3
  Copy number: High Copy
Gene/Insert
  Gene/Insert name: miR-128 Decoy (alt name: 8223)
  Species: H. sapiens (human), M. musculus (mouse)
  Insert size (bp): 79
  Promoter: hU6
  Cloning method: Restriction Enzyme; 5′ cloning site BsmBI (destroyed during cloning); 3′ cloning site BsmBI (destroyed during cloning)
  Sequencing primers: 5′ CATAATAGCAACAGACATAC; 3′ pBluescriptSK_primer
Terms and licenses: Academic/Nonprofit Terms; Industry Terms: Not Available to Industry
Depositor comments: Depositor Website: http://www.mountsinai.org/profiles/brian-d-brown/ Please cite Mullokandov, Baccarini, Ruzo et al. Nature Methods 2013.
How to cite: AB.pCCL.sin.cPPT.U6.miR-128-Decoy.hPGK.GFP.WPRE was a gift from Brian Brown (Addgene plasmid # 46584 ; http://n2t.net/addgene:46584 ; RRID:Addgene_46584)
